Addgene plasmid #180708: pMYT055
Purpose: (Empty Backbone) Assembly cassette with ConL8 and ConR9 connectors to be used in the Dueber YTK and Ellis MYT systems
Depositing lab: Tom Ellis. Depositing organization: Imperial College London. Publication: A Multiplex MoClo Toolkit for Extensive and Flexible Engineering of Saccharomyces cerevisiae. Shaw WM, Khalil AS, Ellis T. ACS Synth Biol. 2023 Nov 6. doi: 10.1021/acssynbio.3c00423. PubMed 37930278.
Backbone
  Vector backbone: pYTK095
  Backbone manufacturer: John Dueber
  Vector type: Synthetic Biology
Growth in bacteria
  Bacterial resistance: Ampicillin, 100 μg/mL
  Growth temperature: 37°C
  Growth strain: DH5alpha
  Copy number: High Copy
Gene/Insert
  Gene/Insert name: None
Terms and licenses: Academic/Nonprofit Terms; Industry Terms: Not Available to Industry
Depositor comments: GFP expression in E. coli. Plasmid yields may drop after multiple passages or delayed miniprepping after the culture has saturated. We suggest streaking onto solid media to pick fresh colonies every time.
How to cite: pMYT055 was a gift from Tom Ellis (Addgene plasmid # 180708 ; http://n2t.net/addgene:180708 ; RRID:Addgene_180708)
