[The description below was written by a language model from this plasmid's Addgene catalogue record and pLannotate feature annotations shown in this document.]
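Description:
pMYT055 is an empty assembly-cassette backbone for modular (MoClo-style Golden Gate) cloning in the yeast toolkit framework, built on the pYTK095 vector and intended for use with both the YTK and MYT part systems for engineering Saccharomyces cerevisiae. It is a small plasmid of about 3.3 kb that is maintained purely in E. coli. A high-copy ColE1/pUC-type origin drives replication, and a β-lactamase gene under its native bla promoter provides ampicillin selection. The feature table shows no yeast origin, yeast marker or integration homology, so the plasmid serves as a bacterial intermediate rather than as a yeast expression vector in its own right.

There is no gene insert. The position that would receive assembled parts is occupied by a superfolder GFP coding sequence followed by the rrnB T1 and T7Te transcription terminators, and the depositor notes that GFP is expressed in E. coli. The promoter driving it is not annotated. In toolkits of this kind, such a GFP cassette typically acts as a visual dropout marker: successful assembly replaces it, so correct clones are non-fluorescent while colonies carrying uncut backbone stay green.

According to the catalogue entry, the cassette is flanked by the ConL8 and ConR9 connectors, although these are not picked up in the automated annotation. Connector sequences define the position of a transcription unit in a later multigene assembly, so a unit built in pMYT055 would be joined to neighbouring cassettes that carry the matching connectors. The depositor also cautions that plasmid yield can fall after repeated passaging or in saturated cultures.
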