Features (pLannotate 1.2.2; 6 found; start..end, strand, type, name):
    631..702     +  terminator     rrnB T1 terminator: transcription terminator T1 from the E. coli rrnB gene
    718..745     +  terminator     T7Te terminator: phage T7 early transcription terminator
   1061..1921    -  CDS            AmpR: β-lactamase; bla; confers resistance to ampicillin, carbenicillin, and related antibiotics
   1922..2026    -  promoter       AmpR promoter: bla
   2129..2717    +  rep_origin     ori: high-copy-number ColE1/pMB1/pBR322/pUC origin of replication
   3198..619     +  CDS            superfolder GFP (across the origin): GFP variant that folds robustly even when fused to poorly folded proteins (Pédelacq et al., 2006)
>Addgene plasmid #180708 | pMYT055 | addgene full sequence | sequence record 369612 | Addgene NGS Result
GGGTGAAGGTGACGCAACTAATGGTAAACTGACGCTGAAGTTCATCTGTACTACTGGTAAACTGCCGGTT
CCTTGGCCGACTCTGGTAACGACGCTGACTTATGGTGTTCAGTGCTTTGCTCGTTATCCGGACCATATGA
AGCAGCATGACTTCTTCAAGTCCGCCATGCCGGAAGGCTATGTGCAGGAACGCACGATTTCCTTTAAGGA
TGACGGCACGTACAAAACGCGTGCGGAAGTGAAATTTGAAGGCGATACCCTGGTAAACCGCATTGAGCTG
AAAGGCATTGACTTTAAAGAGGACGGCAATATCCTGGGCCATAAGCTGGAATACAATTTTAACAGCCACA
ATGTTTACATCACCGCCGATAAACAAAAAAATGGCATTAAAGCGAATTTTAAAATTCGCCACAACGTGGA
GGATGGCAGCGTGCAGCTGGCTGATCACTACCAGCAAAACACTCCAATCGGTGATGGTCCTGTTCTGCTG
CCAGACAATCACTATCTGAGCACGCAAAGCGTTCTGTCTAAAGATCCGAACGAGAAACGCGATCATATGG
TTCTGCTGGAGTTCGTAACCGCAGCGGGCATCACGCATGGTATGGATGAACTGTACAAATGACCAGGCAT
CAAATAAAACGAAAGGCTCAGTCGAAAGACTGGGCCTTTCGTTTTATCTGTTGTTTGTCGGTGAACGCTC
TCTACTAGAGTCACACTGGCTCACCTTCGGGTGGGCCTTTCTGCGTTTATAGGTCTCAGCTGAGGGTGAG
ACGGTTGACTAGTTGTGCTGCAGTGACTAACTGTGCCAAATCGGCAGCACACGCTGTCCGCAGGTTGGAG
CAATAGACTGATAATCTGGGATAGTAAGGGAGGCTGACTTTTCGGGTAAACTTCTGTTCGTAACTGTATT
CGCCGTTCTCGTGGATTGTAGGAGTAGAGGACTGCTCGGTGATTCCGCGCGGCCGCGATTATCAAAAAGG
ATCTTCACCTAGATCCTTTTAAATTAAAAATGAAGTTTTAAATCAATCTAAAGTATATATGAGTAAACTT
GGTCTGACAGTTACCAATGCTTAATCAGTGAGGCACCTATCTCAGCGATCTGTCTATTTCGTTCATCCAT
AGTTGCCTGACTCCCCGTCGTGTAGATAACTACGATACGGGAGGGCTTACCATCTGGCCCCAGTGCTGCA
ATGATACCGCGGGACCCACGCTCACCGGCTCCAGATTTATCAGCAATAAACCAGCCAGCCGGAAGGGCCG
AGCGCAGAAGTGGTCCTGCAACTTTATCCGCCTCCATCCAGTCTATTAATTGTTGCCGGGAAGCTAGAGT
AAGTAGTTCGCCAGTTAATAGTTTGCGCAACGTTGTTGCCATTGCTACAGGCATCGTGGTGTCACGCTCG
TCGTTTGGTATGGCTTCATTCAGCTCCGGTTCCCAACGATCAAGGCGAGTTACATGATCCCCCATGTTGT
GCAAAAAAGCGGTTAGCTCCTTCGGTCCTCCGATCGTTGTCAGAAGTAAGTTGGCCGCAGTGTTATCACT
CATGGTTATGGCAGCACTGCATAATTCTCTTACTGTCATGCCATCCGTAAGATGCTTTTCTGTGACTGGT
GAGTACTCAACCAAGTCATTCTGAGAATAGTGTATGCGGCGACCGAGTTGCTCTTGCCCGGCGTCAATAC
GGGATAATACCGCGCCACATAGCAGAACTTTAAAAGTGCTCATCATTGGAAAACGTTCTTCGGGGCGAAA
ACTCTCAAGGATCTTACCGCTGTTGAGATCCAGTTCGATGTAACCCACTCGTGCACCCAACTGATCTTCA
GCATCTTTTACTTTCACCAGCGTTTCTGGGTGAGCAAAAACAGGAAGGCAAAATGCCGCAAAAAAGGGAA
TAAGGGCGACACGGAAATGTTGAATACTCATACTCTTCCTTTTTCAATATTATTGAAGCATTTATCAGGG
TTATTGTCTCATGAGCGGATACATATTTGAATGTATTTAGAAAAATAAACAAATAGGGGTTCCGCGCACA
TTTCCCCGAAAAGTGCCACCTGTCATGACCAAAATCCCTTAACGTGAGTTTTCGTTCCACTGAGCGTCAG
ACCCCGTAGAAAAGATCAAAGGATCTTCTTGAGATCCTTTTTTTCTGCGCGTAATCTGCTGCTTGCAAAC
AAAAAAACCACCGCTACCAGCGGTGGTTTGTTTGCCGGATCAAGAGCTACCAACTCTTTTTCCGAAGGTA
ACTGGCTTCAGCAGAGCGCAGATACCAAATACTGTTCTTCTAGTGTAGCCGTAGTTAGGCCACCACTTCA
AGAACTCTGTAGCACCGCCTACATACCTCGCTCTGCTAATCCTGTTACCAGTGGCTGCTGCCAGTGGCGA
TAAGTCGTGTCTTACCGGGTTGGACTCAAGACGATAGTTACCGGATAAGGCGCAGCGGTCGGGCTGAACG
GGGGGTTCGTGCACACAGCCCAGCTTGGAGCGAACGACCTACACCGAACTGAGATACCTACAGCGTGAGC
TATGAGAAAGCGCCACGCTTCCCGAAGGGAGAAAGGCGGACAGGTATCCGGTAAGCGGCAGGGTCGGAAC
AGGAGAGCGCACGAGGGAGCTTCCAGGGGGAAACGCCTGGTATCTTTATAGTCCTGTCGGGTTTCGCCAC
CTCTGACTTGAGCGTCGATTTTTGTGATGCTCGTCAGGGGGGCGGAGCCTATGGAAAAACGCCAGCAACG
CGGCCTTTTTACGGTTCCTGGCCTTTTGCTGGCCTTTTGCTCACATGTTCTTTCCTGCGTTATCCCCTGA
TTCTGTGGATAACCGTGCGGCCGCCGTATTCTATTTCGTCGGGAGAGTTCAGTCACAGGACCGTGTCTAC
AGATAAGGCAATCGTGCGTTGGGCAGTTTTTACTATTCCAGGGACTTCTTCGGCGAGAGGAGCAGGTCAA
TCCGTTTCGTATTACTGAGGTTGGTAGGCACCTAGATGCAATGACGGACGAATTCCAACTCTAGAACACC
GTCTCACTCCAACGTGAGACCGAAAGTGAAACGTGATTTCATGCGTCATTTTGAACATTTTGTAAATCTT
ATTTAATAATGTGTGCGGCAATTCACATTTAATTTATGAATGTTTTCTTAACATCGCGGCAACTCAAGAA
ACGGCAGGTTCGGATCTTAGCTACTAGAGAAAGAGGAGAAATACTAGATGCGTAAAGGCGAAGAACTGTT
CACTGGTGTCGTCCCTATTCTGGTGGAACTGGATGGTGATGTCAACGGTCATAAGTTTTCCGTGCGTGGC
GA
